>Addgene plasmid #242027 | pCSII-cp PS Intein tTA Puro | addgene full sequence | sequence record 481866 | Addgene NGS Result
CCAGTATCTGCTCCCTGCTTGTGTGTTGGAGGTCGCTGAGTAGTGCGCGAGCAAAATTTAAGCTACAACA
AGGCAAGGCTTGACCGACAATTGCATGAAGAATCTGCTTAGGGTTAGGCGTTTTGCGCTGCTTCGCGATG
TACGGGCCAGATATACGCGTTGACATTGATTATTGACTAGTTATTAATAGTAATCAATTACGGGGTCATT
AGTTCATAGCCCATATATGGAGTTCCGCGTTACATAACTTACGGTAAATGGCCCGCCTGGCTGACCGCCC
AACGACCCCCGCCCATTGACGTCAATAATGACGTATGTTCCCATAGTAACGCCAATAGGGACTTTCCATT
GACGTCAATGGGTGGAGTATTTACGGTAAACTGCCCACTTGGCAGTACATCAAGTGTATCATATGCCAAG
TACGCCCCCTATTGACGTCAATGACGGTAAATGGCCCGCCTGGCATTATGCCCAGTACATGACCTTATGG
GACTTTCCTACTTGGCAGTACATCTACGTATTAGTCATCGCTATTACCATGGTGATGCGGTTTTGGCAGT
ACATCAATGGGCGTGGATAGCGGTTTGACTCACGGGGATTTCCAAGTCTCCACCCCATTGACGTCAATGG
GAGTTTGTTTTGGCACCAAAATCAACGGGACTTTCCAAAATGTCGTAACAACTCCGCCCCATTGACGCAA
ATGGGCGGTAGGCGTGTACGGTGGGAGGTCTATATAAGCAGCGCGTTTTGCCTGTACTGGGTCTCTCTGG
TTAGACCAGATCTGAGCCTGGGAGCTCTCTGGCTAACTAGGGAACCCACTGCTTAAGCCTCAATAAAGCT
TGCCTTGAGTGCTTCAAGTAGTGTGTGCCCGTCTGTTGTGTGACTCTGGTAACTAGAGATCCCTCAGACC
CTTTTAGTCAGTGTGGAAAATCTCTAGCAGTGGCGCCCGAACAGGGACTTGAAAGCGAAAGGGAAACCAG
AGGAGCTCTCTCGACGCAGGACTCGGCTTGCTGAAGCGCGCACGGCAAGAGGCGAGGGGCGGCGACTGGT
GAGTACGCCAAAAATTTTGACTAGCGGAGGCTAGAAGGAGAGAGATGGGTGCGAGAGCGTCAGTATTAAG
CGGGGGAGAATTAGATCGCGATGGGAAAAAATTCGGTTAAGGCCAGGGGGAAAGAAAAAATATAAATTAA
AACATATAGTATGGGCAAGCAGGGAGCTAGAACGATTCGCAGTTAATCCTGGCCTGTTAGAAACATCAGA
AGGCTGTAGACAAATACTGGGACAGCTACAACCATCCCTTCAGACAGGATCAGAAGAACTTAGATCATTA
TATAATACAGTAGCAACCCTCTATTGTGTGCATCAAAGGATAGAGATAAAAGACACCAAGGAAGCTTTAG
ACAAGATAGAGGAAGAGCAAAACAAAAGTAAGACCACCGCACAGCAAGGGCCGCTGATCTTCAGACCTGG
AGGAGGAGATATGAGGGACAATTGGAGAAGTGAATTATATAAATATAAAGTAGTAAAAATTGAACCATTA
GGAGTAGCACCCACCAAGGCAAAGAGAAGAGTGGTGCAGAGAGAAAAAAGAGCAGTGGGAATAGGAGCTT
TGTTCCTTGGGTTCTTGGGAGCAGCAGGAAGCACTATGGGCGCAGCGTCAATGACGCTGACGGTACAGGC
CAGACAATTATTGTCTGGTATAGTGCAGCAGCAGAACAATTTGCTGAGGGCTATTGAGGCGCAACAGCAT
CTGTTGCAACTCACAGTCTGGGGCATCAAGCAGCTCCAGGCAAGAATCCTGGCTGTGGAAAGATACCTAA
AGGATCAACAGCTCCTGGGGATTTGGGGTTGCTCTGGAAAACTCATTTGCACCACTGCTGTGCCTTGGAA
TGCTAGTTGGAGTAATAAATCTCTGGAACAGATTTGGAATCACACGACCTGGATGGAGTGGGACAGAGAA
ATTAACAATTACACAAGCTTAATACACTCCTTAATTGAAGAATCGCAAAACCAGCAAGAAAAGAATGAAC
AAGAATTATTGGAATTAGATAAATGGGCAAGTTTGTGGAATTGGTTTAACATAACAAATTGGCTGTGGTA
TATAAAATTATTCATAATGATAGTAGGAGGCTTGGTAGGTTTAAGAATAGTTTTTGCTGTACTTTCTATA
GTGAATAGAGTTAGGCAGGGATATTCACCATTATCGTTTCAGACCCACCTCCCAACCCCGAGGGGACCCG
ACAGGCCCGAAGGAATAGAAGAAGAAGGTGGAGAGAGAGACAGAGACAGATCCATTCGATTAGTGAACGG
ATCTACAAATGGCAGTATTCATCCACAATTTTAAAAGAAAAGGGGGGATTGGGGGGTACAGTGCAGGGGA
AAGAATAGTAGACATAATAGCAACAGACATACAAACTAAAGAATTACAAAAACAAATTACAAAAATTCAA
AATTTTCGGGTTTATTACAGGGACAGCAGAAATTCACTTTGAATTAATTCAAGCTTCGTGAACCGGTCGT
TACATAACTTACGGTAAATGGCCCGCCTGGCTGACCGCCCAACGACCCCCGCCCATTGACGTCAATAATG
ACGTATGTTCCCATAGTAACGCCAATAGGGACTTTCCATTGACGTCAATGGGTGGAGTATTTACGGTAAA
CTGCCCACTTGGCAGTACATCAAGTGTATCATATGCCAAGTACGCCCCCTATTGACGTCAATGACGGTAA
ATGGCCCGCCTGGCATTATGCCCAGTACATGACCTTATGGGACTTTCCTACTTGGCAGTACATCTACGTA
TTAGTCATCGCTATTACCATGGTGATGCGGTTTTGGCAGTACATCAATGGGCGTGGATAGCGGTTTGACT
CACGGGGATTTCCAAGTCTCCACCCCATTGACGTCAATGGGAGTTTGTTTTGGCACCAAAATCAACGGGA
CTTTCCAAAATGTCGTAACAACTCCGCCCCATTGACGCAAATGGGCGGTAGGCGTGTACGGTGGGAGGTC
TATATAAGCAGAGCTGGTTTAGTGAACCGTCAGATCCGCTAGCACCATGGCTGGAGACATGAGAGCTGCC
AACCTTTGGCCAAGCCCGCTCATGATCAAACGCTCTAAGAAGAACAGCCTGGCCTTGTCCCTGACGGCCG
ACCAGATGGTCAGTGCCTTGTTGGATGCTGAGCCCCCCATACTCTATTCCGAGTATGATCCTACCAGACC
CTTCAGTGAAGCTTCGATGATGGGCTTACTGACCAACCTGGCAGACAGGGAGCTGGTTCACATGATCAAC
TGGGCGAAGAGGGTGCCAGGCTTTGTGGATTTGACCCTCCATGATCAGGTCCACCTTCTAGAATGTGCCT
GGCTAGAGATCCTGATGATTGGTCTCGTCTGGCGCTCCATGGAGCACCCAGTGAAGCTACTGTTTGCTCC
TAACTTGCTCTTGGACAGGAACCAGGGAAAATGTGTAGAGGGCATGGTGGAGATCTTCGACATGCTGCTG
GCTACATCATCTCGGTTCCGCATGATGAATCTGCAGGGAGAGGAGTTTGTGTGCCTCAAATCTATTATTT
TGCTTAATTCTGGAGTGTACACATTTCTGTCCAGCACCCTGAAGTCTCTGGAAGAGAAGGACCATATCCA
CCGAGTCCTGGACAAGATCACAGACACTTTGATCCACCTGATGGCCAAGGCAGGCCTGACCCTGCAGCAG
CAGCACCAGCGGCTGGCCCAGCTCCTCCTCATCCTCTCCCACATCAGGCACATGAGTAACAAAGGCATGG
AGCATCTGTACAGCATGAAGTGCAAGAACGTGGTGCCCCTCTATGACCTGCTGCTGGAGGCGGCGGACGC
CCACCGCCTACATGCGCCCACTAGCCGTGGAGGGGCATCCGTGGAGGAGACGGACCAAAGCCACTTGGCC
ACTGCGGGCTCTACTTCATCGCATTCCTTGCAAAAGTATTACATCACGGGGGAGGCAGAGGGTTTCCCTG
CCACAGCTGGGGGTGGTGGATCAGGAGGTGGTGGATCAGGAGGAGGTGGTTCTGGTGGAGGAGGTTCTAC
CGGTGAAATGATGCTGAAAAAAATCCTGAAAATCGAGGAACTGGATGAACGCGGTACCGGCAGCGGAGGT
CATACCTTGTATGCGCCGGGGGGTTATGACATCATGGGTTACCTCATACAGATCATGAATAGGCCGAACC
CACAAGTGGAACTCGGACCCGTCGATACCTCCTGCGCTCTCATTCTGTGTGACCTTAAGCAGAAGGATAC
CCCTATCGTGTACGCCTCCGAGGCATTTCTGTACATGACAGGGTACTCGAACGCCGAAGTGCTGGGACGG
AACTGCCGCTTCCTGCAAAGCCCGGATGGAATGGTGAAGCCTAAGTCAACCCGCAAATACGTGGACTCCA
ACACTATCAACACCATGCGCAAGGCCATTGACCGCAATGCTGAGGTGCAAGTGGAAGTGGTGAACTTCAA
GAAGAATGGACAGCGCTTCGTCAACTTCCTGACTATGATCCCCGTGCGCGACGAGACCGGCGAATATCGG
TACAGCATGGGGTTTCAGTGTGAGACAGAGGGCGGCTCAGGAGGCAGCGGCGGTTCTGGAGGTTCCGGTG
GCGGCTCAGGAGGTAGCGGAGGGTCTCACACTCTTTACGCCCCTGGAGGATACGACATTATGGGATATTT
GATTCAGATTATGAACCGCCCAAACCCTCAGGTCGAACTGGGGCCTGTGGACACGTCATGTGCCCTGATC
CTGTGCGATCTGAAGCAAAAGGACACTCCGATTGTCTACGCCTCGGAAGCCTTCTTGTATATGACCGGAT
ACAGCAATGCAGAGGTGCTCGGTAGGAACTGCAGATTCCTGCAGTCCCCCGACGGGATGGTGAAACCAAA
GTCCACTCGCAAATATGTGGACTCGAACACGATCAATACAATGCGGAAGGCCATCGACCGGAACGCCGAG
GTCCAGGTGGAGGTGGTCAACTTTAAGAAGAACGGCCAGCGGTTCGTGAACTTTCTCACCATGATTCCGG
TCCGGGATGAAACCGGAGAGTACAGATACTCCATGGGATTCCAGTGCGAAACCGAAGGGTCAGGATCCGA
ACTGATTGATATTGAAGTTAGCGGTAACCACCTGTTCTATGCCAATGATATTCTGACCCATAATAGCTCG
AGCTCTAGATTAGATAAAAGTAAAGTGATTAACAGCGCATTAGAGCTGCTTAATGAGGTCGGAATCGAAG
GTTTAACAACCCGTAAACTCGCCCAGAAGCTAGGTGTAGAGCAGCCTACATTGTATTGGCATGTAAAAAA
TAAGCGGGCTTTGCTCGACGCCTTAGCCATTGAGATGTTAGATAGGCACCATACTCACTTTTGCCCTTTA
GAAGGGGAAAGCTGGCAAGATTTTTTACGTAATAACGCTAAAAGTTTTAGATGTGCTTTACTAAGTCATC
GCGATGGAGCAAAAGTACATTTAGGTACACGGCCTACAGAAAAACAGTATGAAACTCTCGAAAATCAATT
AGCCTTTTTATGCCAACAAGGTTTTTCACTAGAGAATGCATTATATGCACTCAGCGCTGTGGGGCATTTT
ACTTTAGGTTGCGTATTGGAAGATCAAGAGCATCAAGTCGCTAAAGAAGAAAGGGAAACACCTACTACTG
ATAGTATGCCGCCATTATTACGACAAGCTATCGAATTATTTGATCACCAAGGTGCAGAGCCAGCCTTCTT
ATTCGGCCTTGAATTGATCATATGCGGATTAGAAAAACAACTTAAATGTGAAAGTGGGTCCGCGTACAGC
CGCGCGCGTACGAAAAACAATTACGGGTCTACCATCGAGGGCCTGCTCGATCTCCCGGACGACGACGCCC
CCGAAGAGGCGGGGCTGGCGGCTCCGCGCCTGTCCTTTCTCCCCGCGGGACACACGCGCAGACTGTCGAC
GGCCCCCCCGACCGATGTCAGCCTGGGGGACGAGCTCCACTTAGACGGCGAGGACGTGGCGATGGCGCAT
GCCGACGCGCTAGACGATTTCGATCTGGACATGTTGGGGGACGGGGATTCCCCGGGTCCGGGATTTACCC
CCCACGACTCCGCCCCCTACGGCGCTCTGGATATGGCCGACTTCGAGTTTGAGCAGATGTTTACCGATGC
CCTTGGAATTGACGAGTACGGTGGGACTAGTGGAGGGTCAGGGGCTGGAGGGTCGGGGGCAGGCGGTTCG
GGAGCCGGAGGATCTGGAGGGGGTGGTTCGGGTGGTGGTGGTAGCGGCTACTGCCTGGACCTGAAGACCC
AGGTGCAGACCCCCCAGGGCATGAAGGAGATCAGCAACATCCAGGTGGGCGACCTGGTGCTGAGCAACAC
CGGCTACAACGAGGTGCTGAACGTGTTCCCCAAGAGCAAGAAGAAGAGCTACAAGATCACCCTGGAGGAC
GGCAAGGAGATCATCTGCAGCGAGGAGCACCTGTTCCCCACCCAGACCGGCGAGATGAACATCAGCGGCG
GCCTGAAGGAGGGCATGTGCCTGTACGTGAAGGGCGGCTCCGGAGGAGGTAGTGGCGGAGGGAGTGGTGG
GAGTGGCTCTGGTTCAGGCAGTGGTTCTGCAGGCGATATGCGGGCCGCTAATTTGTGGCCTTCTCCTTTG
ATGATTAAGAGAAGTAAAAAAAATTCCTTGGCTCTGAGCTTGACCGCTGATCAAATGGTGTCCGCTCTCC
TCGACGCCGAACCTCCTATCTTGTACAGCGAATACGACCCCACACGGCCATTTAGCGAGGCCTCAATGAT
GGGACTGCTTACAAATCTCGCTGATAGAGAACTCGTGCATATGATTAATTGGGCCAAACGGGTCCCCGGA
TTCGTCGACCTGACTCTGCATGACCAAGTGCATCTCTTGGAGTGCGCATGGCTGGAAATTCTCATGATCG
GCCTGGTGTGGCGGAGCATGGAACATCCTGTCAAACTGCTCTTCGCCCCCAATCTGCTGCTGGATCGGAA
TCAAGGCAAGTGCGTGGAAGGAATGGTCGAAATTTTTGATATGCTCCTCGCCACCAGCAGCAGGTTTAGA
ATGATGAACCTCCAAGGCGAAGAGTTCGTCTGTCTGAAGAGCATCATCCTGCTGAACAGCGGGGTCTATA
CCTTCCTAAGTAGTACATTAAAAAGTTTGGAGGAAAAAGATCACATTCATCGGGTGCTCGATAAAATTAC
CGATACCCTAATTCATCTCATGGCTAAAGCCGGACTCACACTCCAACAACAACATCAAAGACTCGCTCAA
CTGTTACTGATTCTGAGCCATATTAGACATATGAGCAATAAGGGAATGGAACACCTCTATTCCATGAAAT
GTAAAAATGTCGTCCCTCTGTACGATCTCCTCCTCGAAGCCGCCGATGCTCATAGGCTGCACGCCCCTAC
CTCCAGAGGCGGAGCCAGCGTCGAAGAAACCGATCAGTCCCATCTGGCTACCGCCGGAAGCACCTCCAGC
CACAGCCTTCAGAAATACTATATTACCGGCGAAGCCGAAGGCTTTCCCGCTACCGCCGGATCCGGGGAGG
GAAGAGGTTCCCTGCTCACATGCGGAGACGTAGAAGAGAATCCCGGACCCATGACCGAGTACAAGCCCAC
GGTGCGCCTCGCCACCCGCGACGACGTCCCCAGGGCCGTACGCACCCTCGCCGCCGCGTTCGCCGACTAC
CCCGCCACGCGCCACACCGTCGATCCGGACCGCCACATCGAGCGGGTCACCGAGCTGCAAGAACTCTTCC
TCACGCGCGTCGGGCTCGACATCGGCAAGGTGTGGGTCGCGGACGACGGCGCCGCGGTGGCGGTCTGGAC
CACGCCGGAGAGCGTCGAAGCGGGGGCGGTGTTCGCCGAGATCGGCCCGCGCATGGCCGAGTTGAGCGGT
TCCCGGCTGGCCGCGCAGCAACAGATGGAAGGCCTCCTGGCGCCGCACCGGCCCAAGGAGCCCGCGTGGT
TCCTGGCCACCGTCGGCGTCTCGCCCGACCACCAGGGCAAGGGTCTGGGCAGCGCCGTCGTGCTCCCCGG
AGTGGAGGCGGCCGAGCGCGCCGGGGTGCCCGCCTTCCTGGAGACCTCCGCGCCCCGCAACCTCCCCTTC
TACGAGCGGCTCGGCTTCACCGTCACCGCCGACGTCGAGGTGCCCGAAGGACCGCGCACCTGGTGCATGA
CCCGCAAGCCCGGTGCCTGAGCGGCCGCTCTAGAGTTAACATCGAGGGATCAAGCTTATCGATAATCAAC
CTCTGGATTACAAAATTTGTGAAAGATTGACTGGTATTCTTAACTATGTTGCTCCTTTTACGCTATGTGG
ATACGCTGCTTTAATGCCTTTGTATCATGCTATTGCTTCCCGTATGGCTTTCATTTTCTCCTCCTTGTAT
AAATCCTGGTTGCTGTCTCTTTATGAGGAGTTGTGGCCCGTTGTCAGGCAACGTGGCGTGGTGTGCACTG
TGTTTGCTGACGCAACCCCCACTGGTTGGGGCATTGCCACCACCTGTCAGCTCCTTTCCGGGACTTTCGC
TTTCCCCCTCCCTATTGCCACGGCGGAACTCATCGCCGCCTGCCTTGCCCGCTGCTGGACAGGGGCTCGG
CTGTTGGGCACTGACAATTCCGTGGTGTTGTCGGGGAAGCTGACGTCCTTTCCATGGCTGCTCGCCTGTG
TTGCCACCTGGATTCTGCGCGGGACGTCCTTCTGCTACGTCCCTTCGGCCCTCAATCCAGCGGACCTTCC
TTCCCGCGGCCTGCTGCCGGCTCTGCGGCCTCTTCCGCGTCTTCGCCTTCGCCCTCAGACGAGTCGGATC
TCCCTTTGGGCCGCCTCCCCGCATCGATACCGTCGAGACCTAGAAAAACATGGAGCAATCACAAGTAGCA
ATACAGCAGCTACCAATGCTGATTGTGCCTGGCTAGAAGCACAAGAGGAGGAGGAGGTGGGTTTTCCAGT
CACACCTCAGGTACCTTTAAGACCAATGACTTACAAGGCAGCTGTAGATCTTAGCCACTTTTTAAAAGAA
AAGGGGGGACTGGAAGGGCTAATTCACTCCCAACGAAGACAAGATATCCTTGATCTGTGGATCTACCACA
CACAAGGCTACTTCCCTGATTGGCAGAACTACACACCAGGGCCAGGGATCAGATATCCACTGACCTTTGG
ATGGTGCTACAAGCTAGTACCAGTTGAGCAAGAGAAGGTAGAAGAAGCCAATGAAGGAGAGAACACCCGC
TTGTTACACCCTGTGAGCCTGCATGGGATGGATGACCCGGAGAGAGAAGTATTAGAGTGGAGGTTTGACA
GCCGCCTAGCATTTCATCACATGGCCCGAGAGCTGCATCCGGACTGTACTGGGTCTCTCTGGTTAGACCA
GATCTGAGCCTGGGAGCTCTCTGGCTAACTAGGGAACCCACTGCTTAAGCCTCAATAAAGCTTGCCTTGA
GTGCTTCAAGTAGTGTGTGCCCGTCTGTTGTGTGACTCTGGTAACTAGAGATCCCTCAGACCCTTTTAGT
CAGTGTGGAAAATCTCTAGCAGGGCCCGTTTAAACCCGCTGATCAGCCTCGACTGTGCCTTCTAGTTGCC
AGCCATCTGTTGTTTGCCCCTCCCCCGTGCCTTCCTTGACCCTGGAAGGTGCCACTCCCACTGTCCTTTC
CTAATAAAATGAGGAAATTGCATCGCATTGTCTGAGTAGGTGTCATTCTATTCTGGGGGGTGGGGTGGGG
CAGGACAGCAAGGGGGAGGATTGGGAAGACAATAGCAGGCATGCTGGGGATGCGGTGGGCTCTATGGCTT
CTGAGGCGGAAAGAACCAGCTGGGGCTCTAGGGGGTATCCCC
[124 nt withheld, positions 9843-9966]
C
[91 nt withheld, positions 9968-10058]
A
[49 nt withheld, positions 10060-10108]
CCTTTGACGTTGGAGTCCACGTTCTTT
[37 nt withheld, positions 10136-10172]
ACCCTATCTCGGTCTATTCTTTTGATTTATAAGGGATTTTGCCGATTTCGGCCTATTGGTTAAAAAATGA
GCTGATTTAACAAAAATTTAACGCGAATTAATTCTGTGGAATGTGTGTCAGTTAGGGTGTGGAAAGTCCC
CAGGCTCCCCAGCAGGCAGAAGTATGCAAAGCATGCATCTCAATTAGTCAGCAACCAGGTGTGGAAAGTC
CCCAGGCTCCCCAGCAGGCAGAAGTATGCAAAGCATGCATCTCAATTAGTCAGCAACCATAGTCCCGCCC
CTAACTCCGCCCATCCCGCCCCTAACTCCGCCCAGTTCCGCCCATTCTCCGCCCCATGGCTGACTAATTT
TTTTTATTTATGCAGAGGCCGAGGCCGCCTCTGCCTCTGAGCTATTCCAGAAGTAGTGAGGAGGCTTTTT
TGGAGGCCTAGGCTTTTGCAAAAAGCTCCCGGGAGCTTGTATATCCATTTTCGGATCTGATCAGCACGTG
TTGACAATTAATCATCGGCATAGTATATCGGCATAGTATAATACGACAAGGTGAGGAACTAAACCATGGC
CAAGTTGACCAGTGCCGTTCCGGTGCTCACCGCGCGCGACGTCGCCGGAGCGGTCGAGTTCTGGACCGAC
CGGCTCGGGTTCTCCCGGGACTTCGTGGAGGACGACTTCGCCGGTGTGGTCCGGGACGACGTGACCCTGT
TCATCAGCGCGGTCCAGGACCAGGTGGTGCCGGACAACACCCTGGCCTGGGTGTGGGTGCGCGGCCTGGA
CGAGCTGTACGCCGAGTGGTCGGAGGTCGTGTCCACGAACTTCCGGGACGCCTCCGGGCCGGCCATGACC
GAGATCGGCGAGCAGCCGTGGGGGCGGGAGTTCGCCCTGCGCGACCCGGCCGGCAACTGCGTGCACTTCG
TGGCCGAGGAGCAGGACTGACACGTGCTACGAGATTTCGATTCCACCGCCGCCTTCTATGAAAGGTTGGG
CTTCGGAATCGTTTTCCGGGACGCCGGCTGGATGATCCTCCAGCGCGGGGATCTCATGCTGGAGTTCTTC
GCCCACCCCAACTTGTTTATTGCAGCTTATAATGGTTACAAATAAAGCAATAGCATCACAAATTTCACAA
ATAAAGCATTTTTTTCACTGCATTCTAGTTGTGGTTTGTCCAAACTCATCAATGTATCTTATCATGTCTG
TATACCGTCGACCTCTAGCTAGAGCTTGGCGTAATCATGGTCATAGCTGTTTCCTGTGTGAAATTGTTAT
CCGCTCACAATTCCACACAACATACGAGCCGGAAGCATAAAGTGTAAAGCCTGGGGTGCCTAATGAGTGA
GCTAACTCACATTAATTGCGTTGCGCTCACTGCCCGCTTTCCAGTCGGGAAACCTGTCGTGCCAGCTGCA
TTAATGAATCGGCCAACGCGCGGGGAGAGGCGGTTTGCGTATTGGGCGCTCTTCCGCTTCCTCGCTCACT
GACTCGCTGCGCTCGGTCGTTCGGCTGCGGCGAGCGGTATCAGCTCACTCAAAGGCGGTAATACGGTTAT
CCACAGAATCAGGGGATAACGCAGGAAAGAACATGTGAGCAAAAGGCCAGCAAAAGGCCAGGAACCGTAA
AAAGGCCGCGTTGCTGGCGTTTTTCCATAGGCTCCGCCCCCCTGACGAGCATCACAAAAATCGACGCTCA
AGTCAGAGGTGGCGAAACCCGACAGGACTATAAAGATACCAGGCGTTTCCCCCTGGAAGCTCCCTCGTGC
GCTCTCCTGTTCCGACCCTGCCGCTTACCGGATACCTGTCCGCCTTTCTCCCTTCGGGAAGCGTGGCGCT
TTCTCATAGCTCACGCTGTAGGTATCTCAGTTCGGTGTAGGTCGTTCGCTCCAAGCTGGGCTGTGTGCAC
GAACCCCCCGTTCAGCCCGACCGCTGCGCCTTATCCGGTAACTATCGTCTTGAGTCCAACCCGGTAAGAC
ACGACTTATCGCCACTGGCAGCAGCCACTGGTAACAGGATTAGCAGAGCGAGGTATGTAGGCGGTGCTAC
AGAGTTCTTGAAGTGGTGGCCTAACTACGGCTACACTAGAAGAACAGTATTTGGTATCTGCGCTCTGCTG
AAGCCAGTTACCTTCGGAAAAAGAGTTGGTAGCTCTTGATCCGGCAAACAAACCACCGCTGGTAGCGGTG
GTTTTTTTGTTTGCAAGCAGCAGATTACGCGCAGAAAAAAAGGATCTCAAGAAGATCCTTTGATCTTTTC
TACGGGGTCTGACGCTCAGTGGAACGAAAACTCACGTTAAGGGATTTTGGTCATGAGATTATCAAAAAGG
ATCTTCACCTAGATCCTTTTAAATTAAAAATGAAGTTTTAAATCAATCTAAAGTATATATGAGTAAACTT
GGTCTGACAGTTACCAATGCTTAATCAGTGAGGCACCTATCTCAGCGATCTGTCTATTTCGTTCATCCAT
AGTTGCCTGACTCCCCGTCGTGTAGATAACTACGATACGGGAGGGCTTACCATCTGGCCCCAGTGCTGCA
ATGATACCGCGAGACCCACGCTCACCGGCTCCAGATTTATCAGCAATAAACCAGCCAGCCGGAAGGGCCG
AGCGCAGAAGTGGTCCTGCAACTTTATCCGCCTCCATCCAGTCTATTAATTGTTGCCGGGAAGCTAGAGT
AAGTAGTTCGCCAGTTAATAGTTTGCGCAACGTTGTTGCCATTGCTACAGGCATCGTGGTGTCACGCTCG
TCGTTTGGTATGGCTTCATTCAGCTCCGGTTCCCAACGATCAAGGCGAGTTACATGATCCCCCATGTTGT
GCAAAAAAGCGGTTAGCTCCTTCGGTCCTCCGATCGTTGTCAGAAGTAAGTTGGCCGCAGTGTTATCACT
CATGGTTATGGCAGCACTGCATAATTCTCTTACTGTCATGCCATCCGTAAGATGCTTTTCTGTGACTGGT
GAGTACTCAACCAAGTCATTCTGAGAATAGTGTATGCGGCGACCGAGTTGCTCTTGCCCGGCGTCAATAC
GGGATAATACCGCGCCACATAGCAGAACTTTAAAAGTGCTCATCATTGGAAAACGTTCTTCGGGGCGAAA
ACTCTCAAGGATCTTACCGCTGTTGAGATCCAGTTCGATGTAACCCACTCGTGCACCCAACTGATCTTCA
GCATCTTTTACTTTCACCAGCGTTTCTGGGTGAGCAAAAACAGGAAGGCAAAATGCCGCAAAAAAGGGAA
TAAGGGCGACACGGAAATGTTGAATACTCATACTCTTCCTTTTTCAATATTATTGAAGCATTTATCAGGG
TTATTGTCTCATGAGCGGATACATATTTGAATGTATTTAGAAAAATAAACAAATAGGGGTTCCGCGCACA
TTTCCCCGAAAAGTGCCACCTGACGTCGACGGATCGGGAGATCTCCCGATCCCCTATGGTGCACTCTCAG
TACAATCTGCTCTGATGCCGCATAGTTAAG
Features (pLannotate 1.2.2; 35 found; start..end, strand, type, name):
    162..541     +  enhancer       CMV enhancer: human cytomegalovirus immediate early enhancer
    542..741     +  promoter       CMV promoter: human cytomegalovirus (CMV) immediate early promoter
    759..939     +  LTR            5' LTR (truncated): truncated 5' long terminal repeat (LTR) from HIV-1
    986..1111    +  misc_feature   HIV-1 Ψ: packaging signal of human immunodeficiency virus type 1
   1095..1433    +  CDS            HIV-1 gag (fragment): gag protein from human immunodeficiency virus 1; gag
   1603..1836    +  misc_feature   RRE: The Rev response element (RRE) of HIV-1 allows for Rev-dependent mRNA export from the nucleus to the cytoplasm.
   2213..2313    +  CDS            Rev (fragment): human immunodeficiency virus 1 (HIV-1) Rev protein; rev; enhances nuclear export of unspliced and incompletely spliced viral mRNAs
   2339..2456    +  misc_feature   cPPT/CTS: central polypurine tract and central termination sequence of HIV-1
   2518..2821    +  enhancer       CMV enhancer: human cytomegalovirus immediate early enhancer
   2822..3025    +  promoter       CMV promoter: human cytomegalovirus (CMV) immediate early promoter
   3060..3995    +  CDS            ERT2: mutated ligand-binding domain of the human estrogen receptor (Feil et al., 1997)
   4647..5096    +  CDS            pMag: "positive Magnet" variant of an N-terminally truncated Vivid (VVD) blue light photoreceptor from Neurospora crassa (Kawano et al., 2015) rapidly heterodimerizes with nMagHigh1 upon blue light irradiation to form a complex with slow switch-off kinetics
   5184..5800    +  CDS            TetR (fragment): tetracycline repressor TetR; tetR from transposon Tn10; TetR binds to the tetracycline operator tetO to inhibit transcription. This inhibition can be relieved by adding tetracycline or doxycycline.
   5952..6185    +  CDS            VP16 AD: transcriptional activation domain of herpes simplex virus protein VP16 (Triezenberg et al., 1988; Cousens et al., 1989); UL48
   6609..7544    +  CDS            ESR1 (fragment): ESR1_HUMAN - Also known as ESR, NR3A1. Experimental evidence at protein level: Swiss-Prot protein existence level 1. [Isoform 3]: Involved in activation of NOS3 and endothelial nitric oxide production (PubMed:21937726). Isoforms lacking one or several functional domains are thought to modulate transcriptional activity by competitive ligand or DNA binding and/or heterodimerization with the full-length receptor (PubMed:10970861). Binds to ERE and inhibits isoform 1 (PubMed:10970861). From Homo sapiens (Human).
   7611..8210    +  CDS            PuroR: puromycin N-acetyltransferase; pac from Streptomyces alboniger; confers resistance to puromycin
   8254..8842    +  misc_feature   WPRE: woodchuck hepatitis virus posttranscriptional regulatory element
   8767..9354    +  CDS            nef: NEF_HV112 - Experimental evidence at protein level: Swiss-Prot protein existence level 1. Extracellular Nef protein targets CD4(+) T-lymphocytes for apoptosis by interacting with CXCR4 surface receptors. From Human immunodeficiency virus type 1 group M subtype B (isolate PCV12) (HIV-1).
   9361..9541    +  LTR            5' LTR (truncated): truncated 5' long terminal repeat (LTR) from HIV-1
   9573..9797    +  polyA_signal   bGH poly(A) signal: bovine growth hormone polyadenylation signal
   9801..9822    +  promoter       SV40 promoter (fragment): SV40 enhancer and early promoter
   9843..10271   +  rep_origin     f1 ori (sequence partly withheld): f1 bacteriophage origin of replication; arrow indicates direction of (+) strand synthesis
  10285..10614   +  promoter       SV40 promoter: SV40 enhancer and early promoter
  10662..10709   +  promoter       EM7 promoter: synthetic bacterial promoter&nbsp
  10728..11102   +  CDS            BleoR: antibiotic-binding protein; Sh ble from Streptoalloteichus hindustanus; confers resistance to bleomycin, phleomycin, and Zeocin™
  11112..11237   +  CDS            ble (fragment): BLE_KLEPN - Experimental evidence at protein level: Swiss-Prot protein existence level 1. Binding protein with a strong affinity to the bleomycin family of antibiotics. Binds to CL990; an antimitotic-antibiotic compound. From Klebsiella pneumoniae.
  11232..11353   +  polyA_signal   SV40 poly(A) signal: SV40 polyadenylation signal
  11424..11446   -  protein_bind   lac operator (fragment): The lac repressor binds to the lac operator to inhibit transcription in E. coli. This inhibition can be relieved by adding lactose or isopropyl-β-D-thiogalactopyranoside (IPTG). lac repressor encoded by lacI
  11450..11480   -  promoter       lac promoter: promoter for the E. coli lac operon
  11495..11516   -  protein_bind   CAP binding site: CAP binding activates transcription in the presence of cAMP. E. coli catabolite activator protein
  11529..11621   -  CDS            lacI (fragment): lac repressor; lacI; The lac repressor binds to the lac operator to inhibit transcription in E. coli. This inhibition can be relieved by adding lactose or isopropyl-β-D-thiogalactopyranoside (IPTG).
  11804..12392   -  rep_origin     ori: high-copy-number ColE1/pMB1/pBR322/pUC origin of replication
  12563..13423   -  CDS            AmpR: β-lactamase; bla; confers resistance to ampicillin, carbenicillin, and related antibiotics
  13424..13528   -  promoter       AmpR promoter: bla
  13587..7       -  misc_feature   bom (fragment) (across the origin): basis of mobility region from pBR322
