[The description below was written by a language model from this plasmid's Addgene catalogue record and pLannotate feature annotations shown in this document.]
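Description:
pCSII-cp PS Intein tTA Puro is an HIV-1-derived lentiviral and mammalian expression plasmid built on the pCSII-EF-MCS backbone, about 13.6 kb in the sequenced record. It is propagated in E. coli through a high-copy ColE1/pUC-type origin with ampicillin resistance, and the backbone also carries an f1 origin and an SV40/EM7-driven bleomycin/Zeocin resistance cassette lying outside the viral genome. A CMV enhancer/promoter fused to a truncated 5' LTR drives production of the viral RNA. This is followed by the Ψ packaging signal with a gag fragment, the RRE for Rev-dependent export, and the cPPT/CTS. A WPRE, a truncated 3' LTR and a bGH polyadenylation signal close the transfer cassette.

The payload, cloned between NheI and NotI, is a roughly 5.2 kb synthetic insert expressed from an internal CMV promoter. According to the catalogue description, it encodes a circularly permuted photoswitchable intein arranged as ERT2, IntC1, two tandem VVD photoreceptor domains, IntC2, tTA, IntN and a second ERT2, joined by linkers. The feature table supports this layout: it detects the two flanking ERT2/estrogen receptor ligand-binding domains, a VVD-derived domain (annotated as pMag), and the TetR and VP16 parts that make up tTA. The intein fragments themselves are not annotated. The design suggests that tTA is held between tamoxifen-responsive ERT2 domains and that blue-light-sensitive VVD modules control intein activity to release it, although the record does not spell out the mechanism. A puromycin N-acetyltransferase gene follows the fusion, but no IRES, 2A element or separate promoter is annotated, so how it is expressed is not stated. The plasmid is intended for generating stably expressing preclonal cell mixtures by puromycin selection.
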