Addgene plasmid #242027: pCSII-cp PS Intein tTA Puro
Purpose: A plasmid to generate a stably expressing preclonal mixture using puromycin selection.
Depositing lab: Vladislav Verkhusha. Depositing organization: Albert Einstein College of Medicine. Publication: Photoswitchable intein for light control of covalent protein binding and cleavage. Baloban M, Manoilov KY, Karasev MM, Verkhusha VV, Shcherbakova DM. Nat Commun. 2025 Sep 11;16(1):8263. doi: 10.1038/s41467-025-63595-9. PubMed 40935816.
Backbone
  Vector backbone: pCSII-EF-MCS
  Backbone manufacturer: Dr. Hiroyuki Miyoshi (RIKEN, Tsukuba, Japan)
  Backbone size w/o insert (bp): 8475
  Vector type: Mammalian Expression, Lentiviral
  Selectable markers: Puromycin
Growth in bacteria
  Bacterial resistance: Ampicillin, 100 μg/mL
  Growth temperature: 37°C
  Growth strain: NEB Stable
  Copy number: High Copy
Gene/Insert
  Gene/Insert name: Cp PS Intein tTA Puro (alt name: ERT2-Linker-IntC1-Linker 1-VVD-Linker 2-VVD-Linker 3-IntC2-SSS-tTA-Linker-SGY-IntN-Linker-ERT2)
  Species: Synthetic
  Insert size (bp): 5157
  Promoter: CMV
  Cloning method: Restriction Enzyme; 5′ cloning site NheI (not destroyed); 3′ cloning site NotI (not destroyed)
  Sequencing primers: 5′ CMV Forward; 3′ WPRE-R
Terms and licenses: Academic/Nonprofit Terms; Industry Terms: Not Available to Industry
How to cite: pCSII-cp PS Intein tTA Puro was a gift from Vladislav Verkhusha (Addgene plasmid # 242027 ; http://n2t.net/addgene:242027 ; RRID:Addgene_242027)
